Addgene plasmid #31264: pGCGFP-G418
Depositing lab: Andrew Pierce. Depositing organization: University of Kentucky.
Backbone
  Vector backbone: pCAGGS
  Backbone size w/o insert (bp): 2316
  Vector type: Mammalian Expression
  Selectable markers: Neomycin (select with G418)
Growth in bacteria
  Bacterial resistance: Ampicillin, 100 μg/mL
  Growth temperature: 37°C
  Growth strain: DH5alpha
  Copy number: High Copy
Gene/Insert
  Gene/Insert name: GCGFP
  Insert size (bp): 5309
  Cloning method: Restriction Enzyme; 5′ cloning site SalI (not destroyed); 3′ cloning site BamHI (not destroyed)
  Sequencing primers: 5′ various
Terms and licenses: Academic/Nonprofit Terms; Industry Terms: Not Available to Industry
How to cite: pGCGFP-G418 was a gift from Andrew Pierce (Addgene plasmid # 31264 ; http://n2t.net/addgene:31264 ; RRID:Addgene_31264)
