[The description below was written by a language model from this plasmid's Addgene catalogue record and pLannotate feature annotations shown in this document.]
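Description:
pGCGFP-G418 is a mammalian expression plasmid built on the pCAGGS backbone, 7,625 nt in the depositor's full sequence. It is maintained in E. coli through a high-copy ColE1/pUC-type origin and an ampicillin resistance gene with its own bla promoter. Selection in mammalian cells is provided by a NeoR/KanR (aminoglycoside phosphotransferase) cassette driven by the mouse PGK promoter, which confers G418 resistance.

The roughly 5.3 kb GCGFP insert, cloned between SalI and BamHI, contains two related GFP segments flanking the selection marker. The first sits downstream of the CAG regulatory unit (CMV enhancer, chicken β-actin promoter and chimeric β-actin/β-globin intron). It reads through a short SV40 NLS match, a region annotated as resembling the Drosophila GAGA factor (Trl), and a full-length EGFP coding sequence, followed by a fragment of SV40 large T antigen and an SV40 poly(A) signal. The PGK-neo cassette lies next, in the opposite orientation. Beyond it, also on the reverse strand, is a second copy of the NLS and Trl-like segments joined to only a partial EGFP fragment, with no mammalian promoter annotated upstream of it. The remaining lac promoter/operator, lacI fragments, partial SV40 promoter and second SV40 poly(A) signal appear to be backbone remnants.

A promoter-driven GFP gene paired with a truncated, promoterless, homologous GFP repeat around a selectable marker resembles the layout of stably integrated fluorescent reporters for recombination between repeats, and the "GC" in the name may refer to gene conversion. However, the record does not state the purpose, nor whether the full-length copy carries an inactivating change or nuclease site.
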