Features (pLannotate 1.2.2; 24 found; start..end, strand, type, name):
      4..383     +  enhancer       CMV enhancer: human cytomegalovirus immediate early enhancer
    386..661     +  promoter       chicken β-actin promoter: No description available
    662..1670    +  intron         chimeric intron: chimera between introns from chicken β-actin and rabbit β-globin
   1668..1724    +  CDS            HBB (fragment): HBB_LEPEU - Experimental evidence at protein level: Swiss-Prot protein existence level 1. Involved in oxygen transport from the lung to the various peripheral tissues. From Lepus europaeus (European hare).
   1755..1774    +  CDS            SV40 NLS (fragment): nuclear localization signal of SV40 (simian virus 40) large T antigen
   1830..2018    +  CDS            Trl (fragment): GAGA_DROME - Also known as Adf-2, GAGA, Nc70F, TFGAGA. Experimental evidence at protein level: Swiss-Prot protein existence level 1. Transcriptional activator that functions by regulating chromatin structure. Overcomes the repressive effects of chromatin by promoting the open chromatin conformation in promoter gene regions, thereby allowing access to other transcription factors. Binds to DNA Polycomb response elements (PREs) at the bithorax complex and to the proximal region of the engrailed promoter, and positively regulates transcription of many genes including homeotic ones. Binds to the DN
   2037..2756    +  CDS            EGFP: the original enhanced GFP (Yang et al., 1996) mammalian codon-optimized
   2773..2856    +  CDS            large T antigen (fragment): large T antigen from SV40 (simian virus 40)
   2879..3000    +  polyA_signal   SV40 poly(A) signal: SV40 polyadenylation signal
   3003..3797    -  CDS            NeoR/KanR: aminoglycoside phosphotransferase from Tn5; aph(3')-II (or nptII); confers resistance to neomycin, kanamycin, and G418 (Geneticin®)
   3816..4313    -  promoter       PGK promoter: mouse phosphoglycerate kinase 1 promoter
   4330..4821    -  CDS            (3-F)Tyr-EGFP (fragment): (3-F)Tyr-EGFP is a basic (constitutively fluorescent) green fluorescent protein published in 2004, derived from Aequorea victoria.
   4846..5034    -  CDS            Trl (fragment): GAGA_DROME - Also known as Adf-2, GAGA, Nc70F, TFGAGA. Experimental evidence at protein level: Swiss-Prot protein existence level 1. Transcriptional activator that functions by regulating chromatin structure. Overcomes the repressive effects of chromatin by promoting the open chromatin conformation in promoter gene regions, thereby allowing access to other transcription factors. Binds to DNA Polycomb response elements (PREs) at the bithorax complex and to the proximal region of the engrailed promoter, and positively regulates transcription of many genes including homeotic ones. Binds to the DN
   5090..5109    -  CDS            SV40 NLS (fragment): nuclear localization signal of SV40 (simian virus 40) large T antigen
   5167..5183    -  protein_bind   lac operator: The lac repressor binds to the lac operator to inhibit transcription in E. coli. This inhibition can be relieved by adding lactose or isopropyl-β-D-thiogalactopyranoside (IPTG). lac repressor encoded by lacI
   5191..5221    -  promoter       lac promoter: promoter for the E. coli lac operon
   5236..5257    -  protein_bind   CAP binding site: CAP binding activates transcription in the presence of cAMP. E. coli catabolite activator protein
   5270..5309    -  CDS            lacI (fragment): lac repressor; lacI; The lac repressor binds to the lac operator to inhibit transcription in E. coli. This inhibition can be relieved by adding lactose or isopropyl-β-D-thiogalactopyranoside (IPTG).
   5316..5431    +  promoter       SV40 promoter (fragment): SV40 early promoter
   5502..5636    +  polyA_signal   SV40 poly(A) signal: SV40 polyadenylation signal
   5638..5692    -  CDS            lacI (fragment): lac repressor; lacI; The lac repressor binds to the lac operator to inhibit transcription in E. coli. This inhibition can be relieved by adding lactose or isopropyl-β-D-thiogalactopyranoside (IPTG).
   5875..6463    -  rep_origin     ori: high-copy-number ColE1/pMB1/pBR322/pUC origin of replication
   6634..7494    -  CDS            AmpR: β-lactamase; bla; confers resistance to ampicillin, carbenicillin, and related antibiotics
   7495..7599    -  promoter       AmpR promoter: bla
>Addgene plasmid #31264 | pGCGFP-G418 | depositor full sequence | sequence record 14327 | Author sequence
GTCGACATTGATTATTGACTAGTTATTAATAGTAATCAATTACGGGGTCATTAGTTCATAGCCCATATAT
GGAGTTCCGCGTTACATAACTTACGGTAAATGGCCCGCCTGGCTGACCGCCCAACGACCCCCGCCCATTG
ACGTCAATAATGACGTATGTTCCCATAGTAACGCCAATAGGGACTTTCCATTGACGTCAATGGGTGGAGT
ATTTACGGTAAACTGCCCACTTGGCAGTACATCAAGTGTATCATATGCCAAGTCCGCCCCCTATTGACGT
CAATGACGGTAAATGGCCCGCCTGGCATTATGCCCAGTACATGACCTTACGGGACTTTCCTACTTGGCAG
TACATCTACGTATTAGTCATCGCTATTACCATGGGTCGAGGTGAGCCCCACGTTCTGCTTCACTCTCCCC
ATCTCCCCCCCCTCCCCACCCCCAATTTTGTATTTATTTATTTTTTAATTATTTTGTGCAGCGATGGGGG
CGGGGGGGGGGGGGGCGCGCGCCAGGCGGGGCGGGGCGGGGCGAGGGGCGGGGCGGGGCGAGGCGGAGAG
GTGCGGCGGCAGCCAATCAGAGCGGCGCGCTCCGAAAGTTTCCTTTTATGGCGAGGCGGCGGCGGCGGCG
GCCCTATAAAAAGCGAAGCGCGCGGCGGGCGGGAGTCGCTGCGTTGCCTTCGCCCCGTGCCCCGCTCCGC
GCCGCCTCGCGCCGCCCGCCCCGGCTCTGACTGACCGCGTTACTCCCACAGGTGAGCGGGCGGGACGGCC
CTTCTCCTCCGGGCTGTAATTAGCGCTTGGTTTAATGACGGCTCGTTTCTTTTCTGTGGCTGCGTGAAAG
CCTTAAAGGGCTCCGGGAGGGCCCTTTGTGCGGGGGGGAGCGGCTCGGGGGGTGCGTGCGTGTGTGTGTG
CGTGGGGAGCGCCGCGTGCGGCCCGCGCTGCCCGGCGGCTGTGAGCGCTGCGGGCGCGGCGCGGGGCTTT
GTGCGCTCCGCGTGTGCGCGAGGGGAGCGCGGCCGGGGGCGGTGCCCCGCGGTGCGGGGGGGCTGCGAGG
GGAACAAAGGCTGCGTGCGGGGTGTGTGCGTGGGGGGGTGAGCAGGGGGTGTGGGCGCGGCGGTCGGGCT
GTAACCCCCCCCTGCACCCCCCTCCCCGAGTTGCTGAGCACGGCCCGGCTTCGGGTGCGGGGCTCCGTGC
GGGGCGTGGCGCGGGGCTCGCCGTGCCGGGCGGGGGGTGGCGGCAGGTGGGGGTGCCGGGCGGGGCGGGG
CCGCCTCGGGCCGGGGAGGGCTCGGGGGAGGGGCGCGGCGGCCCCGGAGCGCCGGCGGCTGTCGAGGCGC
GGCGAGCCGCAGCCATTGCCTTTTATGGTAATCGTGCGAGAGGGCGCAGGGACTTCCTTTGTCCCAAATC
TGGCGGAGCCGAAATCTGGGAGGCGCCGCCGCACCCCCTCTAGCGGGCGCGGGCGAAGCGGTGCGGCGCC
GGCAGGAAGGAAATGGGCGGGGAGGGCCTTCGTGCGTCGCCGCGCCGCCGTCCCCTTCTCCATCTCCAGC
CTCGGGGCTGCCGCAGGGGGACGGCTGCCTTCGGGGGGGACGGGGCAGGGCGGGGTTCGGCTTCTGGCGT
GTGACCGGCGGCTCTAGAGCCTCTGCTAACCATGTTCATGCCTTCTTCTTTTTCCTACAGCTCCTGGGCA
ACGTGCTGGTTATTGTGCTGTCTCATCATTTTGGCAAAGAATTCAGATCCGCCGCCACTATGGGATCAAG
ATCGCCAAAAAAGAAGAGAAAGGTGCCGAAGAAGCATGCAGCACCACCAAAAAAAAAACGAAAAGTAGAA
GACCCACGAGGCAACACCAGCGGCGTGCTGAGCACCCCCAAGGCCAAGAGGGCCAAGCACCCCCCCGGCA
CCGAGAAGCCCAGGAGCAGGAGCCAGAGCGAGCAGCCCGCCACCTGCCCCATCTGCTACGCCGTGATCAG
GCAGAGCAGGAACCTGAGGAGGCACCTGGAGCTGAGGCACTTCGCCAAGCCCGGCGTGGATCCACCGGTC
GCCACCATGGTGAGCAAGGGCGAGGAGCTGTTCACCGGGGTGGTGCCCATCCTGGTCGAGCTGGACGGCG
ACGTAAACGGCCACAAGTTCAGCGTGTCCGGCTAGGGATAACAGGGTAATACCTACGGCAAGCTGACCCT
GAAGTTCATCTGCACCACCGGCAAGCTGCCCGTGCCCTGGCCCACCCTCGTGACCACCCTGACCTACGGC
GTGCAGTGCTTCAGCCGCTACCCCGACCACATGAAGCAGCACGACTTCTTCAAGTCCGCCATGCCCGAAG
GCTACGTCCAGGAGCGCACCATCTTCTTCAAGGACGACGGCAACTACAAGACCCGCGCCGAGGTGAAGTT
CGAGGGCGACACCCTGGTGAACCGCATCGAGCTGAAGGGCATCGACTTCAAGGAGGACGGCAACATCCTG
GGGCACAAGCTGGAGTACAACTACAACAGCCACAACGTCTATATCATGGCCGACAAGCAGAAGAACGGCA
TCAAGGTGAACTTCAAGATCCGCCACAACATCGAGGACGGCAGCGTGCAGCTCGCCGACCACTACCAGCA
GAACACCCCCATCGGCGACGGCCCCGTGCTGCTGCCCGACAACCACTACCTGAGCACCCAGTCCGCCCTG
AGCAAAGACCCCAACGAGAAGCGCGATCACATGGTCCTGCTGGAGTTCGTGACCGCCGCCGGGATCACTC
TCGGCATGGACGAGCTGTACAAGTAAAGCGGCCGCGACTCTAGATCATAATCAGCCATACCACATTTGTA
GAGGTTTTACTTGCTTTAAAAAACCTCCCACACCTCCCCCTGAACCTGAAACATAAAATGAATGCAATTG
TTGTTGTTAACTTGTTTATTGCAGCTTATAATGGTTACAAATAAAGCAATAGCATCACAAATTTCACAAA
TAAAGCATTTTTTTCACTGCATTCTAGTTGTGGTTTGTCCAAACTCATCAATGTATCTTAAGTCAGAAGA
ACTCGTCAAGAAGGCGATAGAAGGCGATGCGCTGCGAATCGGGAGCGGCGATACCGTAAAGCACGAGGAA
GCGGTCAGCCCATTCGCCGCCAAGCTCTTCAGCAATATCACGGGTAGCCAACGCTATGTCCTGATAGCGG
TCCGCCACACCCAGCCGGCCACAGTCGATGAATCCAGAAAAGCGGCCATTTTCCACCATGATATTCGGCA
AGCAGGCATCGCCATGGGTCACGACGAGATCCTCGCCGTCGGGCATGCTCGCCTTGAGCCTGGCGAACAG
TTCGGCTGGCGCGAGCCCCTGATGCTCTTCGTCCAGATCATCCTGATCGACAAGACCGGCTTCCATCCGA
GTACGTGCTCGCTCGATGCGATGTTTCGCTTGGTGGTCGAATGGGCAGGTAGCCGGATCAAGCGTATGCA
GCCGCCGCATTGCATCAGCCATGATGGATACTTTCTCGGCAGGAGCAAGGTGAGATGACAGGAGATCCTG
CCCCGGCACTTCGCCCAATAGCAGCCAGTCCCTTCCCGCTTCAGTGACAACGTCGAGCACAGCTGCGCAA
GGAACGCCCGTCGTGGCCAGCCACGATAGCCGCGCTGCCTCGTCTTGCAGTTCATTCAGGGCACCGGACA
GGTCGGTCTTGACAAAAAGAACCGGGCGCCCCTGCGCTGACAGCCGGAACACGGCGGCATCAGAGCAGCC
GATTGTCTGTTGTGCCCAGTCATAGCCGAATAGCCTCTCCACCCAAGCGGCCGGAGAACCTGCGTGCAAT
CCATCTTGTTCAATCATGGTGGCGGCTCTCGAGGTCGAAAGGCCCGGAGATGAGGAAGAGGAGAACAGCG
CGGCAGACGTGCGCTTTTGAAGCGTGCAGAATGCCGGGCCTCCGGAGGACCTTCGGGCGCCCGCCCCGCC
CCTGAGCCCGCCCCTGAGCCCGCCCCCGGACCCACCCCTTCCCAGCCTCTGAGCCCAGAAAGCGAAGGAG
CAAAGCTGCTATTGGCCGCTGCCCCAAAGGCCTACCCGCTTCCATTGCTCAGCGGTGCTGTCCATCTGCA
CGAGACTAGTGAGACGTGCTACTTCCATTTGTCACGTCCTGCACGACGCGAGCTGCGGGGCGGGGGGGAA
CTTCCTGACTAGGGGAGGAGTAGAAGGTGGCGCGAAGGGGCCACCAAAGAACGGAGCCGGTTGGCGCCTA
CCGGTGGATGTGGAATGTGTGAGGCCAGAGGCCACTTGTGTAGCGCCAAGTGCCCAGCGGGGCTGCTAAA
GCGCATGCTCCAGACTGCCTTGGGAAAAGCGCCTCCCCTACCCGGTAGAAGCTTTTATTGAAGTTCACCT
TGATGCCGTTCTTCTGCTTGTCGGCCATGATATAGACGTTGTGGCTGTTGTAGTTGTACTCCAGCTTGTG
CCCCAGGATGTTGCCGTCCTCCTTGAAGTCGATGCCCTTCAGCTCGATGCGGTTCACCAGGGTGTCGCCC
TCGAACTTCACCTCGGCGCGGGTCTTGTAGTTGCCGTCGTCCTTGAAGAAGATGGTGCGCTCCTGGACGT
AGCCTTCGGGCATGGCGGACTTGAAGAAGTCGTGCTGCTTCATGTGGTCGGGGTAGCGGCTGAAGCACTG
CACGCCGTAGGTCAGGGTGGTCACGAGGGTGGGCCAGGGCACGGGCAGCTTGCCGGTGGTGCAGATGAAC
TTCAGGGTCAGCTTGCCGTAGGTGGCATCGCCCTCGCCCTCGCCGGACACGCTGAACTTGTGGCCGTTTA
CGTCGCCGTCCAGCTCGACCAGGATGGGCACCACCCCGGTGAACAGCTCCTCGCCCTTGCTCACCATGGT
GGCGACCGGTGGATCCACGCCGGGCTTGGCGAAGTGCCTCAGCTCCAGGTGCCTCCTCAGGTTCCTGCTC
TGCCTGATCACGGCGTAGCAGATGGGGCAGGTGGCGGGCTGCTCGCTCTGGCTCCTGCTCCTGGGCTTCT
CGGTGCCGGGGGGGTGCTTGGCCCTCTTGGCCTTGGGGGTGCTCAGCACGCCGCTGGTGTTGCCTCGTGG
GTCTTCTACTTTTCGTTTTTTTTTTGGTGGTGCTGCATGCTTCTTCGGCACCTTTCTCTTCTTTTTTGGC
GATCTTGATCCCTAAAGCTTGGCGTAATCATGGTCATAGCTGTTTCCTGTGTGAAATTGTTATCCGCTCA
CAATTCCACACAACATACGAGCCGGAAGCATAAAGTGTAAAGCCTGGGGTGCCTAATGAGTGAGCTAACT
CACATTAATTGCGTTGCGCTCACTGCCCGCTTTCCAGTCGGGAAACCTGTCGTGCCAGCGGATCCGCATC
TCAATTAGTCAGCAACCATAGTCCCGCCCCTAACTCCGCCCATCCCGCCCCTAACTCCGCCCAGTTCCGC
CCATTCTCCGCCCCATGGCTGACTAATTTTTTTTATTTATGTCTCCAACGCGTAGCTATTCCAGAAGTAG
TGAGGAGGCTTTTTTGGAGGCCTAGGCTTTTGCAAAAAGCTAACTTGTTTATTGCAGCTTATAATGGTTA
CAAATAAAGCAATAGCATCACAAATTTCACAAATAAAGCATTTTTTTCACTGCATTCTAGTTGTGGTTTG
TCCAAACTCATCAATGTATCTTATCATGTCTGGATCCGCTGCATTAATGAATCGGCCAACGCGCGGGGAG
AGGCGGTTTGCGTATTGGGCGCTCTTCCGCTTCCTCGCTCACTGACTCGCTGCGCTCGGTCGTTCGGCTG
CGGCGAGCGGTATCAGCTCACTCAAAGGCGGTAATACGGTTATCCACAGAATCAGGGGATAACGCAGGAA
AGAACATGTGAGCAAAAGGCCAGCAAAAGGCCAGGAACCGTAAAAAGGCCGCGTTGCTGGCGTTTTTCCA
TAGGCTCCGCCCCCCTGACGAGCATCACAAAAATCGACGCTCAAGTCAGAGGTGGCGAAACCCGACAGGA
CTATAAAGATACCAGGCGTTTCCCCCTGGAAGCTCCCTCGTGCGCTCTCCTGTTCCGACCCTGCCGCTTA
CCGGATACCTGTCCGCCTTTCTCCCTTCGGGAAGCGTGGCGCTTTCTCAAAGCTCACGCTGTAGGTATCT
CAGTTCGGTGTAGGTCGTTCGCTCCAAGCTGGGCTGTGTGCACGAACCCCCCGTTCAGCCCGACCGCTGC
GCCTTATCCGGTAACTATCGTCTTGAGTCCAACCCGGTAAGACACGACTTATCGCCACTGGCAGCAGCCA
CTGGTAACAGGATTAGCAGAGCGAGGTATGTAGGCGGTGCTACAGAGTTCTTGAAGTGGTGGCCTAACTA
CGGCTACACTAGAAGAACAGTATTTGGTATCTGCGCTCTGCTGAAGCCAGTTACCTTCGGAAAAAGAGTT
GGTAGCTCTTGATCCGGCAAACAAACCACCGCTGGTAGCGGTGGTTTTTTTGTTTGCAAGCAGCAGATTA
CGCGCAGAAAAAAAGGATCTCAAGAAGATCCTTTGATCTTTTCTACGGGGTCTGACGCTCAGTGGAACGA
AAACTCACGTTAAGGGATTTTGGTCATGAGATTATCAAAAAGGATCTTCACCTAGATCCTTTTAAATTAA
AAATGAAGTTTTAAATCAATCTAAAGTATATATGAGTAAACTTGGTCTGACAGTTACCAATGCTTAATCA
GTGAGGCACCTATCTCAGCGATCTGTCTATTTCGTTCATCCATAGTTGCCTGACTCCCCGTCGTGTAGAT
AACTACGATACGGGAGGGCTTACCATCTGGCCCCAGTGCTGCAATGATACCGCGAGACCCACGCTCACCG
GCTCCAGATTTATCAGCAATAAACCAGCCAGCCGGAAGGGCCGAGCGCAGAAGTGGTCCTGCAACTTTAT
CCGCCTCCATCCAGTCTATTAATTGTTGCCGGGAAGCTAGAGTAAGTAGTTCGCCAGTTAATAGTTTGCG
CAACGTTGTTGCCATTGCTACAGGCATCGTGGTGTCACGCTCGTCGTTTGGTATGGCTTCATTCAGCTCC
GGTTCCCAACGATCAAGGCGAGTTACATGATCCCCCATGTTGTGCAAAAAAGCGGTTAGCTCCTTCGGTC
CTCCGATCGTTGTCAGAAGTAAGTTGGCCGCAGTGTTATCACTCATGGTTATGGCAGCACTGCATAATTC
TCTTACTGTCATGCCATCCGTAAGATGCTTTTCTGTGACTGGTGAGTACTCAACCAAGTCATTCTGAGAA
TAGTGTATGCGGCGACCGAGTTGCTCTTGCCCGGCGTCAATACGGGATAATACCGCGCCACATAGCAGAA
CTTTAAAAGTGCTCATCATTGGAAAACGTTCTTCGGGGCGAAAACTCTCAAGGATCTTACCGCTGTTGAG
ATCCAGTTCGATGTAACCCACTCGTGCACCCAACTGATCTTCAGCATCTTTTACTTTCACCAGCGTTTCT
GGGTGAGCAAAAACAGGAAGGCAAAATGCCGCAAAAAAGGGAATAAGGGCGACACGGAAATGTTGAATAC
TCATACTCTTCCTTTTTCAATATTATTGAAGCATTTATCAGGGTTATTGTCTCATGAGCGGATACATATT
TGAATGTATTTAGAAAAATAAACAAATAGGGGTTCCGCGCACATTTCCCCGAAAAGTGCCACCTG
