>Addgene plasmid #31264 | pGCGFP-G418 | addgene partial sequence | sequence record 36385 | mPGK-F
TCTTCCTCATCTCCGGGCCTTTCGACCTCGAGAGCCGCCACCATGATTGAACAAGATGGATTGCACGCAG
GTTCTCCGGCCGCTTGGGTGGAGAGGCTATTCGGCTATGACTGGGCACAACAGACAATCGGCTGCTCTGA
TGCCGCCGTGTTCCGGCTGTCAGCGCAGGGGCGCCCGGTTCTTTTTGTCAAGACCGACCTGTCCGGTGCC
CTGAATGAACTGCAAGACGAGGCAGCGCGGCTATCGTGGCTGGCCACGACGGGCGTTCCTTGCGCAGCTG
TGCTCGACGTTGTCACTGAAGCGGGAAGGGACTGGCTGCTATTGGGCGAAGTGCCGGGGCAGGATCTCCT
GTCATCTCACCTTGCTCCTGCCGAGAAAGTATCCATCATGGCTGATGCAATGCGGCGGCTGCATACGCTT
GATCCGGCTACCTGCCCATTCGACCACCAAGCGAAACATCGCATCGAGCGAGCACGTACTCGGATGGAAG
CCGGTCTTGTCGATCAGGATGATCTGGACGAAGAGCATCAGGGGCTCGCGCCAGCCGAACTGTTCGCCAG
GCTCAAGGCGAGCATGCCCGACGGCGAGGATCTCGTCGTGACCCATGGCGATGCCTGCTTGCCGAATATC
ATGGTGGAAAATGGCCGCTTTTCTGGATTCATCGACTGTGGCCGGCTGGGTGTGGCGGACCGCTATCAGG
ACATAGCGTTGGCTACCCGTGATATTGCTGAAGAGCTTGGCGGCGAATGGGCTGACCGCTTCCTCGTGCT
TTACGGTATCGCCGCTCCCGATTCGCAGCGCATCGCCTTCTATCGCCTTCTTGACGAGTTCTTCTGACTT
AAGATACATTGATGAGTTTGGACAAACCACAACTAGAATGCAGTGAAAAAAATGCTTTA
