>Addgene plasmid #31264 | pGCGFP-G418 | addgene partial sequence | sequence record 37764 | MSCV-rev
ATATAGACGTTGTGGCTGTTGTAGTTGTACTCCAGCTTGTGCCCCAGGATGTTGCCGTCCTCCTTGAAGT
CGATGCCCTTCAGCTCGATGCGGTTCACCAGGGTGTCGCCCTCGAACTTCACCTCGGCGCGGGTCTTGTA
GTTGCCGTCGTCCTTGAAGAAGATGGTGCGCTCCTGGACGTAGCCTTCGGGCATGGCGGACTTGAAGAAG
TCGTGCTGCTTCATGTGGTCGGGGTAGCGGCTGAAGCACTGCACGCCGTAGGTCAGGGTGGTCACGAGGG
TGGGCCAGGGCACGGGCAGCTTGCCGGTGGTGCAGATGAACTTCAGGGTCAGCTTGCCGTAGGTGGCATC
GCCCTCGCCCTCGCCGGACACGCTGAACTTGTGGCCGTTTACGTCGCCGTCCAGCTCGACCAGGATGGGC
ACCACCCCGGTGAACAGCTCCTCGCCCTTGCTCACCATGGTGGCGACCGGTGGATCCACGCCG
