>Addgene plasmid #31264 | pGCGFP-G418 | addgene partial sequence | sequence record 37767 | pCAG-F 5'-GCAACGTGCTGGTTATTGTG-3'
AAGAGGGCCAAGCACCCCCCCGGCACCGAGAAGCCCAGGAGCAGGAGCCAGAGCGAGCAGCCCGCCACCT
GCCCCATCTGCTACGCCGTGATCAGGCAGAGCAGGAACCTGAGGAGGCACCTGGAGCTGAGGCACTTCGC
CAAGCCCGGCGTGGATCCACCGGTCGCCACCATGGTGAGCAAGGGCGAGGAGCTGTTCACCGGGGTGGTG
CCCATCCTGGTCGAGCTGGACGGCGACGTAAACGGCCACAAGTTCAGCGTGTCCGGCTAGGGATAACAGG
GTAATACCTACGGCAAGCTGACCCTGAAGTTCATCTGCACCACCGGCAAGCTGCCCGTGCCCTGGCCCAC
CCTCGTGACCACCCTGACCTACGGCGTGCAGTGCTTCAGCCGCTACCCCGACCACATGAAGCAGCACGAC
TT
